Addgene plasmid #154486: pEPYC0CM0280
Purpose: Phytobricks Level 0 part
Depositing lab: Nicola Patron. Depositing organization: Earlham Institute. Publication: Rational design of minimal synthetic promoters for plants. Cai YM, Kallam K, Tidd H, Gendarini G, Salzman A, Patron NJ. Nucleic Acids Res. 2020 Aug 28. pii: 5897334. doi: 10.1093/nar/gkaa682. PubMed 32856047.
Backbone
  Vector backbone: pUAP1
  Vector type: Synthetic Biology
Growth in bacteria
  Bacterial resistance: Chloramphenicol, 25 μg/mL
  Growth temperature: 37°C
  Growth strain: NEB Stable
  Copy number: High Copy
Gene/Insert
  Gene/Insert name: 35s(ΔC2H2+)
  Species: Synthetic
  Cloning method: Restriction Enzyme; 5′ cloning site BpiI (destroyed during cloning); 3′ cloning site BpiI (destroyed during cloning)
Terms and licenses: Academic/Nonprofit Terms; Industry Terms: Not Available to Industry
Depositor comments: Please visit https://www.biorxiv.org/content/10.1101/2020.05.14.095406v1 for bioRxiv preprint.
How to cite: pEPYC0CM0280 was a gift from Nicola Patron (Addgene plasmid # 154486 ; http://n2t.net/addgene:154486 ; RRID:Addgene_154486)
