[The description below was written by a language model from this plasmid's Addgene catalogue record and pLannotate feature annotations shown in this document.]
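Description:
pEPYC0CM0280 is a small (about 2.5 kb) Phytobrick Level 0 part plasmid built in the pUAP1 universal acceptor backbone, a synthetic-biology vector used to domesticate standard DNA parts for Type IIS (Golden Gate/MoClo-style) assembly of plant expression constructs. It is maintained in E. coli through a high-copy ColE1/pUC-type origin and selected with chloramphenicol. Resistance comes from a cat gene driven by its native promoter and followed by the lambda t0 terminator. The cloning position is flanked by bacterial transcription terminators, one upstream and a his operon terminator downstream, which insulate the stored part from read-through transcription in the bacterial host.

The insert, named 35s(ΔC2H2+), is a synthetic variant of the cauliflower mosaic virus 35S promoter. The feature table detects a CaMV 35S promoter region of roughly 330 bp that includes the minimal 35S core. It is preceded by a short stretch of adjoining CaMV sequence, annotated as a fragment of the viral inclusion body protein reading frame, which is most likely upstream promoter sequence rather than a functional coding element. The name suggests a change involving C2H2-type (zinc-finger) transcription factor binding sites, but the record does not spell out the exact modification. The part was cloned using BpiI sites that were destroyed during cloning, as is typical when a part is captured in a universal acceptor.

The plasmid carries no coding sequence, reporter or plant selection marker. It serves as a promoter module to be assembled with other Level 0 parts into transcriptional units, and it was deposited in connection with work on the rational design of minimal synthetic plant promoters.
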