Features (pLannotate 1.2.2; 9 found; start..end, strand, type, name):
    363..460     -  promoter       cat promoter: promoter of the E. coli cat gene encoding chloramphenicol acetyltransferase
    546..589     -  terminator     bacterial terminator: putative bacterial transcription terminator
    609..692     +  CDS            IBMP_CAMVB (fragment): Experimental evidence at protein level: Swiss-Prot protein existence level 1. Enhances the ribosomal termination-reinitiation event leading to the translation of major open reading frames on the polycistronic viral RNAs. From Cauliflower mosaic virus (strain Bari 1) (CaMV).
    692..1021    +  promoter       CaMV 35S promoter: strong constitutive promoter from cauliflower mosaic virus
    973..1019    +  promoter       minimal CaMV 35S promoter: minimal 35S promoter from cauliflower mosaic virus
   1042..1099    +  terminator     his operon terminator: This putative transcriptin terminator from the E. coli his operon has a 2-bp deletion introduced during synthesis. Its efficiency has not been determined.
   1294..1882    -  rep_origin     ori: high-copy-number ColE1/pMB1/pBR322/pUC origin of replication
   2065..2159    -  terminator     lambda t0 terminator: transcription terminator from phage lambda
   2183..362     -  CDS            cat (across the origin): CAT_ECOLX - Experimental evidence at protein level: Swiss-Prot protein existence level 1. This enzyme is an effector of chloramphenicol resistance in bacteria. From Escherichia coli. This protein is used as a marker in many commonly used cloning vectors, such as pACYC184.
>Addgene plasmid #154486 | pEPYC0CM0280 | depositor full sequence | sequence record 299295 | pEPYC0CM0280 sequence 2477 bps
GAATATATGTGTAGAAACTGCCGGAAATCGTCGTGGTATTCACTCCAGAGCGATGAAAACGTTTCAGTTT
GCTCATGGAAAACGGTGTAACAAGGGTGAACACTATCCCATATCACCAGCTCACCGTCTTTCATTGCCAT
ACGAAATTCCGGATGAGCATTCATCAGGCGGGCAAGAATGTGAATAAAGGCCGGATAAAACTTGTGCTTA
TTTTTCTTTACGGTCTTTAAAAAGGCCGTAATATCCAGCTGAACGGTCTGGTTATAGGTACATTGAGCAA
CTGACTGAAATGCCTCAAAATGTTCTTTACGATGCCATTGGGATATATCAACGGTGGTATATCCAGTGAT
TTTTTTCTCCATTTTAGCTTCCTTAGCTCCTGAAAATCTCGATAACTCAAAAAATACGCCCGGTAGTGAT
CTTATTTCATTATGGTGAAAGTTGGAACCTCTTACGTGCCCGATCAACTCGAGTGCCACCTGACGTCTAA
GAAACCATTATTATCATGACATTAACCTATAAAAATAGGCGTATCACGAGGCAGAATTTCAGATAAAAAA
AATCCTTAGCTTTCGCTAAGGATGATTTCTGGAATTCGGTCTCAGGAGGTCAACATGGTGGAGCACGACA
CTCTGGTCTACTCCAAAAATGTCAAAGATACAGTCTCAGAAGATCAAAGGGCTATTGAGACAGGATAATT
TCGGGAAACCTCCTCGGATTCCATTGCCCAGCTATCTGTCACTTCATCGAAAGGACAGTAGAAAAGGAAG
GTGGCTCCTACAAATGCCATCATTGCGATAAAGGAAAGGCTATCATTCAAGATCTCTCTGCCGACAGTGG
TCCCAAAGATGGACCCCCACCCACGAGGAGCATCGTGGAAAAAGAAGAGGTTCCAACCACGTCTACAAAG
CAAGTGGATTGATGTGACATCTCCACTGACGTAAGGGATGACGCACAATCCCACTATCCTTCGCAAGACC
CTTCCTCTATATAAGGAAGTTCATTTCATTTGGAGAGGACACGCTACTCGAGACCCTGCAGTCCGGCAAA
AAAGGGCAAGGTGTCACCACCCTGCCCTTTTTCTTTAAAACCGAAAAGATTACTTCGCGTTATGCAGGCT
TCCTCGCTCACTGACTCGCTGCGCTCGGTCGTTCGGCTGCGGCGAGCGGTATCAGCTCACTCAAAGGCGG
TAATACGGTTATCCACAGAATCAGGGGATAACGCAGGAAAGAACATGTGAGCAAAAGGCCAGCAAAAGGC
CAGGAACCGTAAAAAGGCCGCGTTGCTGGCGTTTTTCCACAGGCTCCGCCCCCCTGACGAGCATCACAAA
AATCGACGCTCAAGTCAGAGGTGGCGAAACCCGACAGGACTATAAAGATACCAGGCGTTTCCCCCTGGAA
GCTCCCTCGTGCGCTCTCCTGTTCCGACCCTGCCGCTTACCGGATACCTGTCCGCCTTTCTCCCTTCGGG
AAGCGTGGCGCTTTCTCATAGCTCACGCTGTAGGTATCTCAGTTCGGTGTAGGTCGTTCGCTCCAAGCTG
GGCTGTGTGCACGAACCCCCCGTTCAGCCCGACCGCTGCGCCTTATCCGGTAACTATCGTCTTGAGTCCA
ACCCGGTAAGACACGACTTATCGCCACTGGCAGCAGCCACTGGTAACAGGATTAGCAGAGCGAGGTATGT
AGGCGGTGCTACAGAGTTCTTGAAGTGGTGGCCTAACTACGGCTACACTAGAAGAACAGTATTTGGTATC
TGCGCTCTGCTGAAGCCAGTTACCTTCGGAAAAAGAGTTGGTAGCTCTTGATCCGGCAAACAAACCACCG
CTGGTAGCGGTGGTTTTTTTGTTTGCAAGCAGCAGATTACGCGCAGAAAAAAAGGATCTCAAGAAGATCC
TTTGATCTTTTCTACGGGGTCTGACGCTCAGTGGAACGAAAACTCACGTTAAGGGATTTTGGTCATGAGA
TTATCAAAAAGGATCTTCACCTAGATCCTTTTAAATTAAAAATGAAGTTTTAAATCAATCTAAAGTATAT
ATGAGTAAACTTGGTCTGACAGCTCGAGGCTTGGATTCTCACCAATAAAAAACGCCCGGCGGCAACCGAG
CGTTCTGAACAAATCCAGATGGAGTTCTGAGGTCATTACTGGATCTATCAACAGGAGTCCAAGCGAGCTC
GATATCAAATTACGCCCCGCCCTGCCACTCATCGCAGTACTGTTGTAATTCATTAAGCATTCTGCCGACA
TGGAAGCCATCACAAACGGCATGATGAACCTGAATCGCCAGCGGCATCAGCACCTTGTCGCCTTGCGTAT
AATATTTGCCCATGGTGAAAACGGGGGCGAAGAAGTTGTCCATATTGGCCACGTTTAAATCAAAACTGGT
GAAACTCACCCAGGGATTGGCTGAGACGAAAAACATATTCTCAATAAACCCTTTAGGGAAATAGGCCAGG
TTTTCACCGTAACACGCCACATCTTGC
